Addgene plasmid #15382: LB335 (Bcl-2 from ATG to -1281)
Depositing lab: Linda Boxer. Depositing organization: Stanford University. Publication: A-Myb up-regulates Bcl-2 through a Cdx binding site in t(14;18) lymphoma cells. Heckman CA, Mehew JW, Ying GG, Introna M, Golay J, Boxer LM. J Biol Chem. 2000 Mar 3. 275(9):6499-508. 10.1074/jbc.275.9.6499 PubMed 10692454.
Backbone
  Vector backbone: pBluescript II KS(+)
  Backbone size w/o insert (bp): 6000
  Vector type: Bacterial Expression, Luciferase
Growth in bacteria
  Bacterial resistance: Ampicillin, 100 μg/mL
  Growth temperature: 37°C
  Growth strain: DH5alpha
  Copy number: Unknown
Gene/Insert
  Gene/Insert name: B-cell lymphoma/leukemia-2 (alt name: Bcl-2)
  Species: H. sapiens (human)
  Insert size (bp): 1273
  Mutation: Bcl-2 fragment from ATG to -1281 with P2
  Entrez Gene: BCL2 (a.k.a. Bcl-2, PPP1R50)
  Tag / fusion protein: Luciferase (C terminal on backbone)
  Cloning method: Restriction Enzyme; 5′ cloning site EagI (not destroyed); 3′ cloning site HindIII (not destroyed)
  Sequencing primers: 5′ T3; 3′ T7
Terms and licenses: Academic/Nonprofit Terms; Industry Terms: Not Available to Industry
How to cite: LB335 (Bcl-2 from ATG to -1281) was a gift from Linda Boxer (Addgene plasmid # 15382 ; http://n2t.net/addgene:15382 ; RRID:Addgene_15382)
