[The description below was written by a language model from this plasmid's Addgene catalogue record.]
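Description:
LB335 (Bcl-2 from ATG to -1281) is a luciferase reporter plasmid built on a pBluescript II KS(+) backbone, catalogued as a bacterial expression/luciferase vector. It is propagated in E. coli under ampicillin selection. The copy number is listed as unknown, and no feature table is provided, so the origin of replication and other backbone elements can only be inferred from the pBluescript parentage. The stated backbone size of about 6 kb is larger than unmodified pBluescript, which fits with a luciferase cassette already being present in the backbone.

The insert is a roughly 1.27 kb fragment of the human BCL2 gene's 5′ region, running from the translational start codon (ATG) upstream to position -1281 and noted as containing the P2 promoter. It was cloned between EagI and HindIII sites, both of which are preserved, and it sits upstream of luciferase, which the record lists as a C-terminal fusion partner carried on the backbone. In this arrangement the BCL2 upstream sequence, rather than a heterologous promoter, drives reporter output, so luciferase activity reflects the transcriptional activity of this segment of the BCL2 regulatory region. The record does not specify the type of luciferase, any polyadenylation signal, or a mammalian selection marker.

The associated publication concerns up-regulation of Bcl-2 by A-Myb through a Cdx binding site in t(14;18) lymphoma cells. The plasmid is therefore probably one of a set of BCL2 promoter fragments used in transfection assays to map the regulatory elements and transcription factor binding sites that control BCL2 expression. T3 and T7 primer sites flank the insert for sequence verification.
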