>Addgene plasmid #15382 | LB335 (Bcl-2 from ATG to -1281) | addgene partial sequence | sequence record 21834 | T7 5'-TAATACGACTCACTATAGGG-3'
ATTGATGAGTTTGGACAAACCACAACTAGAATGCAGTGAAAAAAATGCTTTATTTGTGAAATTTGTGATG
CTATTGCTTTATTTGTAACCATTATAAGCTGCAATAAACAAGTTAACAACAACAATTGCATTCATTTTAT
GTTTCAGGTTCAGGGGGAGGTGTGGGAGGTTTTTTAAAGCAAGTAAAACCTCTACAAATGTGGTATGGCT
GATTATGATCTCTAGTCAAGGCACTATACATCAAATATTCCTTATTAACCCCTTTACAAATTAAAAAGCT
AAAGGTACACAATTTTTGAGCATAGTTATTAATAGCAGACACTCTATGCCTGTGTGGAGTAAGAAAAAAC
AGTATGTTATGATTATAACTGTTATGCCTACTTATAAAGGTTACAGAATATTTTTCCATAATTTTCTTGT
ATAGCAGTGCAGCTTTTTCCTTTGTGGTGTAAATAGCAAAGCAAGCAAGAGTTCTATTACTAAACACAGC
ATGACTCAAAAAACTTAGCAATTCTGAAGGAAAGTCCTTGGGGTCTTCTACCTTTCTCTTCTTTTTTGGA
GGAGTAGAATGTTGAGAGTCAGCAGTAGCCTCATCATCACTAGATGGCATTTCTTCTGAGCAAAACAGGT
TTTCCTCATTAAAGGCATTCCACCACTGCTCCCATTCATCAGTTCCATAGGTTGGAATCTAAAATACACA
AACAATTAGAATCAGTAGTTTAACACATTATACACTTAAAAATTTTATATTTACCTT
