>Addgene plasmid #15382 | LB335 (Bcl-2 from ATG to -1281) | addgene partial sequence | sequence record 21835 | T3 5'-GCAATTAACCCTCACTAAAGG-3'
CGGTGGCGGCCGTAGCCAGCGCCGCCGCGCAGGACCAGGAGGAGGAGAAAGGGTGCGCAGCCCGGAGGCG
GGGTGCGCCGGTGGGGTGCAGCGGAAGAGGGGGTCCAGGGGGGAGAACTTCGTAGCAGTCATCCTTTTTA
GGAAAAGAGGGAAAAAATAAAACCCTCCCCCACCACCTCCTTCTCCCCACCCCTCGCCGCACCACACACA
GCGCGGGCTTCTAGCGCTCGGCACCGGCGGGCCAGGCGCGTCCTGCCTTCATTTATCCAGCAGCTTTTCG
GAAAATGCATTTGCTGTTCGGAGTTTAATCAGAAGAGGATTCCTGCCTCCGTCCCCGGCTCCTTCATCGT
CCCATCTCCCCTGTCTCTCTCCTGGGGAGGCGTGAAGCGGTCCCGTGGATAGAGATTCATGCCTGTGCCC
GCGCGTGTGTGCGCGCGTGTAAATTGCCGAGAAGGGGAAAACATCACAGGACTTCTGCGAATACCGGACT
GAAAATTGTAATTCATCTGCCGCCGCCGCTGCCTTTTTTTTTTCTCGAGCTCTTGAGATCTCCGGTTGGG
ATTCCTGCGGATTGACATTTCTGTGAAGCAGAAGTCTGGGAATCGATCTGGAAACCCTCCTAATTTTTAC
TCCCTCTCCCCCCGACTCCTGATTCATTGGGAAGTTTCAAATCAGCTATAACTGGAGAGTGCTGAAGATT
GATGG
