>Addgene plasmid #15382 | LB335 (Bcl-2 from ATG to -1281) | addgene partial sequence | sequence record 108841 | EBV-rev 5'-GTGGTTTGTCCAAACTCATC-3'
CCAATTCGCCCTATAGTGAGTCGTATTACGCGCGCTCACTGGCCGTCGTTTTACAACGTCGTGACTGGGA
AAACCCTGGCGTTACCCAACTTAATCGCCTTGCAGCACATCCCCCTTTCGCCAGCTGGCGTAATAGCGAA
GAGGCCCGCACCGATCGCCCTTCCCAACAGTTGCGCAGCCTGAATGGCGAATGGAAATTGTAAGCGTTAA
TATTTTGTTAAAATTCGCGTTAAATTTTTGTTAAATCAGCTCATTTTTTTAACCAATAGGCCGAAATCGG
CAAAATCCCTTATAAATCAAAAGAATAGACCGAGATAGGGT
[37 nt withheld, positions 322-358]
AAAGAACGTGGACTCCAACGTCAAAGG
[49 nt withheld, positions 386-434]
T
[91 nt withheld, positions 436-526]
G
[124 nt withheld, positions 528-651]
CAGGTGGCACTTTTCGGGGAAATGTGCGCGGAACCCCTATTTGTTTATTTTTCTAAATACATTCAAATAT
GTATCCGCTCATGAGACAATAACCCTGATAAATGCTTCAATAATATTGAAAAAGGAAGAGTATGAGTATT
CAACATTTCCGTGTCGCCCTTATTCCCTTTTTTGCGGCATTTTGCCTTCCTGTTTTTGCTCACCCAGAAA
CGCTGGTGAAAGTAAAAGATGCTGAAGATCAGTTGGGTGCACGAGTGGGTTACATCGAACTGGATCTCAA
CAGCGGTAAGATCCTTGAGAGTTTTCGCCCCGAA
