>Addgene plasmid #15382 | LB335 (Bcl-2 from ATG to -1281) | addgene partial sequence | sequence record 108843 | LucNRev 5'-CCTTATGCAGTTGCTCTCC-3'
CCGGGCCTTTCTTTATGTTTTTGGCGTCTTCCATTTTACCAACAGTACCGGAATGCCAAGCTTGAGGAAA
AGTAACGGGGGCCAACGGCACCTCTCGCCCCAGCTCCCACCCCACGGCCCCCAGAGAAAGAAGAGGAGTT
ATAATCCAGCTATTTTATTGGATGTGCTTTGCATTCTTGGACGAGGGGGTGTCTTCAATCACGCGGAACA
CTTGATTCTGGTGTTTCCCCCTTGGCATGAGATGCAGGAAATTTTTATTCCAATTCCTTTCGGATCTTTA
TTTCATGAGGCACGTTATTATTGGTAAGTATTGTTAATATCAGTCTACTTCCTCTGTGATGCTGAAAGGT
TAAAGAAAAAACAAACTAATAAGTAAAAAATCAGGTGCGTTTCCCTGTACACACTGAGTGAAAGCAGGGC
ATACACACTACAAGTAACACGGCTAAAAAGAATGTATTAAGCTGCCTGGAAATTAAATTTACTCGAATGC
ACTTTAAGTAAAAAATCTCAAAGGTTTCCATTGAAAGTTACATTAAACCAATTTCCTGTGCAGAGAACTT
ACTTGTATTTTTTAAGTACAGCATGATCCTCTGTCAAGTTTCCTTTTTGTAAAACCAAAACAAATGCATA
AGGCAACGATCCCATCAATCTTCAGCACTCTCCAGTTATAGCTGATTTGAAACTTCCCAATGAATCAGGA
GTCGGGGGGAGAGGGAGTAAAAATTAGGAGGGTTTCCAGATCGATTCCCAGACTTCTGCTTCACAGAAAT
GTCAATCCGCAGGAATCCCAACCGGAGATCTCAAGAGCTCGAGAAAAAAAAAAGGCAGCGGCGGCGGCAG
ATGAATTACAATTTTCAGTCCGGTATTCGCAGAAGTCCTGTGATGTTTTCCCCTTCTCGGCAATTTACAC
GCGCGCACACACGCGCGGGCACAGGCATGAATCTCTATCCACGGGA
